Addgene plasmid #29357: pCR8-DJ1-M26I
Depositing lab: Mark Cookson. Depositing organization: National Institute on Aging (NIA). Publication: Effects of DJ-1 mutations and polymorphisms on protein stability and subcellular localization. Blackinton J, Ahmad R, Miller DW, van der Brug MP, Canet-Aviles RM, Hague SM, Kaleem M, Cookson MR. Brain Res Mol Brain Res. 2005 Mar 24. 134(1):76-83. 10.1016/j.molbrainres.2004.09.004 PubMed 15790532.
Backbone
  Vector backbone: pCR8/GW/TOPO
  Backbone manufacturer: Invitrogen
  Backbone size w/o insert (bp): 2817
  Vector type: Entry Vector
Growth in bacteria
  Bacterial resistance: Spectinomycin, 50 μg/mL
  Growth temperature: 37°C
  Growth strain: DH5alpha
  Copy number: Unknown
Gene/Insert
  Gene/Insert name: DJ1
  Species: H. sapiens (human)
  Mutation: Met26Ile
  GenBank ID: AF021819
  Entrez Gene: PARK7 (a.k.a. DJ-1, DJ1, GATD2, HEL-S-67p)
  Cloning method: Restriction Enzyme; 5′ cloning site attL1 (not destroyed); 3′ cloning site attL2 (not destroyed)
  Sequencing primers: 5′ M13_puc_Fwd
Terms and licenses: Academic/Nonprofit Terms; Industry Terms: Not Available to Industry
How to cite: pCR8-DJ1-M26I was a gift from Mark Cookson (Addgene plasmid # 29357 ; http://n2t.net/addgene:29357 ; RRID:Addgene_29357)
