[The description below was written by a language model from this plasmid's Addgene catalogue record.]
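Description:
pCR8-DJ1-M26I is a Gateway entry clone built on the Invitrogen pCR8/GW/TOPO backbone (2817 bp without insert). It is propagated in E. coli under spectinomycin selection; the record lists the copy number as unknown and provides no feature table, so the origin of replication and other backbone elements are not itemised. As an entry vector it is not designed to express its insert: the record names no promoter, tag or reporter associated with the coding sequence, and the plasmid serves mainly as a sequence-verified source of the open reading frame.

The insert is human DJ1 (PARK7), carrying a Met26Ile point mutation. It sits between attL1 and attL2 recombination sites, both recorded as intact. These sites allow an LR recombination reaction to transfer the insert, in a defined orientation, into any attR-containing Gateway destination vector. This makes it possible to generate expression constructs for different hosts, or with different promoters and fusion tags, without further restriction cloning. Whether the insert retains a stop codon or is configured for C-terminal fusions is not stated. A standard M13 forward primer site in the backbone is listed for sequencing into the insert from the 5′ side.

The associated publication examined how DJ-1 mutations and polymorphisms affect protein stability and subcellular localisation. This suggests the clone is intended as a starting point for destination constructs that compare the M26I variant with wild-type DJ-1 and other variants in such assays.
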