>Addgene plasmid #29357 | pCR8-DJ1-M26I | addgene partial sequence | sequence record 34754 | 29357 with M13pUC-fwd
TTCGTTGCAACAAATTGATGAGCAATGCTTTTTTATAATGCCAACTTTGTACAAAAAAGCAGGCTCCGAA
TTCGCCCTTCTCGAGCTAGTCTTTAAGAACAAGTGGAGCCTTCACTTGAGCCGCCACCTCCTTGCCATTC
AGGGCTTCAACAATTGCAAGCGCAAACTCGAAGCTGGTCCCAGGCCCCCGGCTTGTAAGAATCAGGCCGT
CTTTTTCCACACGATTCTCAGAGTAGGTGTAATGACCTCCATTCATCATTTTGTCTTTAGCAAGAGGGTG
TGTTGTAACTTTACTTCCAAAACCTATTTCATGAGCCAACAGAGCAGTAGGACCTGCACAGATGGCGGCT
ATCAGGCCCTTCCGGTTTTCCTGCTCCTTCAGTATCTCCTTCACAGCAGCAGACTCAGATAAATTCTGTG
CGCCCAGATTACCTCCTGGTAGAACCACCACATCATATGGTCCCTCTTTTTTTGCATCTTCAAGGCTGGC
ATCAGGACAAATGACCACATCACGGCTACACTGTACTGGGTCTTTTCCAGCCAGGCCTGCAACGGTGACC
TTAATCCCAGCTCGCCTAATGACATCTACAGGGATGACCGTCTCCATTTCCTCTGCTCCTTTAGCCAGGA
TGACCAGAGCTCTTTTGGAAGCCATGAATTCAAGGGCGAATTCGACCCAGCTTTCTTGTACAAAGTTGGC
ATTATAAAAAATAATTGCTCATCAATTTGTTGCAACGAACAGGTCACTATCAGTCAAAATAAAATCATTA
TTTGCCATCCAGCTGATATCCCCTATAGTGAGTCGTATTACATGGTCATAGCTGTTTCCTGGCAGCTCTG
GCCCGTGTCTCAAAATCTCTGATGTTACATTGCACAAGATAAAAATATATCATCATGCCTCCTC
